Addgene plasmid #101634: pRSM32
Purpose: Encodes the fluorescent protein Rosmarinus for constitutive expression in E. coli.
Depositing lab: Thomas Hughes. Depositing organization: Montana State University. Publication: Blue-Shifted Green Fluorescent Protein Homologues Are Brighter than Enhanced Green Fluorescent Protein under Two-Photon Excitation. Molina RS, Tran TM, Campbell RE, Lambert GG, Salih A, Shaner NC, Hughes TE, Drobizhev M. J Phys Chem Lett. 2017 Jun 15;8(12):2548-2554. doi: 10.1021/acs.jpclett.7b00960. Epub 2017 May 25. PubMed 28530831.
Backbone
  Vector backbone: pNCS
  Vector type: Bacterial Expression
Growth in bacteria
  Bacterial resistance: Kanamycin, 50 μg/mL
  Growth temperature: 37°C
  Growth strain: DH5alpha
  Copy number: High Copy
Gene/Insert
  Gene/Insert name: Rosmarinus
  Insert size (bp): 678
  Tag / fusion protein: 6XHis (N terminal on insert)
  Cloning method: Ligation Independent Cloning
  Sequencing primers: 5′ T7; 3′ T7term
Terms and licenses: Academic/Nonprofit Terms; Industry Terms: Not Available to Industry
How to cite: pRSM32 was a gift from Thomas Hughes (Addgene plasmid # 101634)
