[The description below was written by a language model from this plasmid's Addgene catalogue record and pLannotate feature annotations shown in this document.]
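Description:
pRSM32 is a small (about 3.5 kb) bacterial expression plasmid built on the pNCS backbone that carries the fluorescent protein Rosmarinus for constitutive expression in E. coli. It replicates from a high-copy ColE1/pUC-type origin and is selected with kanamycin through a Tn5-derived aminoglycoside phosphotransferase (NeoR/KanR) gene driven by the bla (AmpR) promoter. An f1 phage origin is also present, spanning the numbering origin of the circular sequence; such origins allow single-stranded DNA production with helper phage.

The 678 bp Rosmarinus coding sequence sits downstream of a T7 promoter and a T7 gene 10 ribosome binding site, and is followed by a T7 terminator. Automated annotation labels this open reading frame as mc5, a cyan fluorescent protein from Montastraea cavernosa. This most likely reflects the closest match in the annotation database, although the record does not state how the two proteins are related. The N-terminal leader resembles that of pRSET-type vectors. It comprises a 6xHis tag (annotated as a capTEV fragment), the T7 gene 10 leader peptide that promotes efficient translation, and an Xpress epitope containing an enterokinase cleavage site, so the protein can be purified by metal-affinity chromatography and the tags removed. Only short remnants of lacI and lacZα are annotated, with no intact repressor gene, which is consistent with the stated constitutive rather than inducible expression; the record does not identify the element responsible for constitutive transcription. The associated publication compares blue-shifted GFP homologues with EGFP under two-photon excitation, so the plasmid's likely use is producing His-tagged Rosmarinus for photophysical characterisation.
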