Features (pLannotate 1.2.2; 14 found; start..end, strand, type, name):
    291..395     +  promoter       AmpR promoter: bla
    396..1190    +  CDS            NeoR/KanR: aminoglycoside phosphotransferase from Tn5; aph(3')-II (or nptII); confers resistance to neomycin, kanamycin, and G418 (Geneticin®)
   1361..1949    +  rep_origin     ori: high-copy-number ColE1/pMB1/pBR322/pUC origin of replication
   2132..2185    +  CDS            lacI (fragment): lac repressor; lacI; The lac repressor binds to the lac operator to inhibit transcription in E. coli. This inhibition can be relieved by adding lactose or isopropyl-β-D-thiogalactopyranoside (IPTG).
   2205..2223    +  promoter       T7 promoter: promoter for bacteriophage T7 RNA polymerase
   2307..2326    +  RBS            RBS (fragment): efficient ribosome binding site from bacteriophage T7 gene 10 (Olins and Rangwala, 1989)
   2349..2369    +  CDS            capTEV™ (fragment): composite tag for in vivo biotinylation, TEV protease cleavage, and 6xHis tagging
   2370..2402    +  CDS            T7 tag (gene 10 leader): leader peptide from bacteriophage T7 gene 10 promotes efficient translation in E. coli
   2406..2429    +  CDS            Xpress™ tag: Xpress™ epitope tag, including an enterokinase recognition and cleavage site
   2436..3113    +  CDS            mc5: mc5 is a basic (constitutively fluorescent) cyan fluorescent protein published in 2003, derived from Montastraea cavernosa.
   3136..3185    +  CDS            SET1 (fragment): solubility-enhancement tag derived from T7 phage gene 10B
   3193..3240    +  terminator     T7 terminator: transcription terminator for bacteriophage T7 RNA polymerase
   3266..3332    +  CDS            lacZα (fragment): LacZα fragment of β-galactosidase; lacZ fragment
   3337..238     +  rep_origin     f1 ori (across the origin) (sequence partly withheld): f1 bacteriophage origin of replication; arrow indicates direction of (+) strand synthesis
>Addgene plasmid #101634 | pRSM32 | depositor full sequence | sequence record 191732 | Full Sequence
CACCTCGACCCCAAAAAACTTGATTA
[49 nt withheld, positions 27-75]
CCTTTGACGTTGGAGTCCACGTTCTTT
[37 nt withheld, positions 103-139]
ACCCTATCTCGGTCTATTCTTTTGATTTATAAGGGATTTTGCCGATTTCGGCCTATTGGTTAAAAAATGA
GCTGATTTAACAAAAATTTAACGCGAATTTTAACAAAATATTAACGCTTACAATTTAGGTGGCACTTTTC
GGGGAAATGTGCGCGGAACCCCTATTTGTTTATTTTTCTAAATACATTCAAATATGTATCCGCTCATGAG
ACAATAACCCTGATAAATGCTTCAATAATATTGAAAAAGGAAGAGTATGATTGAACAAGATGGATTGCAC
GCAGGTTCTCCGGCCGCTTGGGTGGAGAGGCTATTCGGCTATGACTGGGCACAACAGACAATCGGCTGCT
CTGATGCCGCCGTGTTCCGGCTGTCAGCGCAGGGGCGCCCGGTTCTTTTTGTCAAGACCGACCTGTCCGG
TGCCCTGAATGAACTGCAAGACGAGGCAGCGCGGCTATCGTGGCTGGCCACGACGGGCGTTCCTTGCGCA
GCTGTGCTCGACGTTGTCACTGAAGCGGGAAGGGACTGGCTGCTATTGGGCGAAGTGCCGGGGCAGGATC
TCCTGTCATCTCACCTTGCTCCTGCCGAGAAAGTATCCATCATGGCTGATGCAATGCGGCGGCTGCATAC
GCTTGATCCGGCTACCTGCCCATTCGACCACCAAGCGAAACATCGCATCGAGCGAGCACGTACTCGGATG
GAAGCCGGTCTTGTCGATCAGGATGATCTGGACGAAGAGCATCAGGGGCTCGCGCCAGCCGAACTGTTCG
CCAGGCTCAAGGCGAGCATGCCCGACGGCGAGGATCTCGTCGTGACCCATGGCGATGCCTGCTTGCCGAA
TATCATGGTGGAAAATGGCCGCTTTTCTGGATTCATCGACTGTGGCCGGCTGGGTGTGGCGGACCGCTAT
CAGGACATAGCGTTGGCTACCCGTGATATTGCTGAAGAGCTTGGCGGCGAATGGGCTGACCGCTTCCTCG
TGCTTTACGGTATCGCCGCTCCCGATTCGCAGCGCATCGCCTTCTATCGCCTTCTTGACGAGTTCTTCTG
ACTGTCAGACCAAGTTTACTCATATATACTTTAGATTGATTTAAAACTTCATTTTTAATTTAAAAGGATC
TAGGTGAAGATCCTTTTTGATAATCTCATGACCAAAATCCCTTAACGTGAGTTTTCGTTCCACTGAGCGT
CAGACCCCGTAGAAAAGATCAAAGGATCTTCTTGAGATCCTTTTTTTCTGCGCGTAATCTGCTGCTTGCA
AACAAAAAAACCACCGCTACCAGCGGTGGTTTGTTTGCCGGATCAAGAGCTACCAACTCTTTTTCCGAAG
GTAACTGGCTTCAGCAGAGCGCAGATACCAAATACTGTTCTTCTAGTGTAGCCGTAGTTAGGCCACCACT
TCAAGAACTCTGTAGCACCGCCTACATACCTCGCTCTGCTAATCCTGTTACCAGTGGCTGCTGCCAGTGG
CGATAAGTCGTGTCTTACCGGGTTGGACTCAAGACGATAGTTACCGGATAAGGCGCAGCGGTCGGGCTGA
ACGGGGGGTTCGTGCACACAGCCCAGCTTGGAGCGAACGACCTACACCGAACTGAGATACCTACAGCGTG
AGCTATGAGAAAGCGCCACGCTTCCCGAAGGGAGAAAGGCGGACAGGTATCCGGTAAGCGGCAGGGTCGG
AACAGGAGAGCGCACGAGGGAGCTTCCAGGGGGAAACGCCTGGTATCTTTATAGTCCTGTCGGGTTTCGC
CACCTCTGACTTGAGCGTCGATTTTTGTGATGCTCGTCAGGGGGGCGGAGCCTATGGAAAAACGCCAGCA
ACGCGGCCTTTTTACGGTTCCTGGCCTTTTGCTGGCCTTTTGCTCACATGTTCTTTCCTGCGTTATCCCC
TGATTCTGTGGATAACCGTATTACCGCCTTTGAGTGAGCTGATACCGCTCGCCGCAGCCGAACGACCGAG
CGCAGCGAGTCAGTGAGCGAGGAAGCGGAAGAGCGCCCAATACGCAAACCGCCTCTCCCCGCGCGTTGGC
CGATTCATTAATGCAGGATCTCGATCCCGCGAAATTAATACGACTCACTATAGGGAGACCACAACGGTTT
CCCTCTAGAATCACCGAGTTTATTCTTGACACCTGATGCGATGAATGATATAATAGGAAAGTACTGTTTT
GTTTAACTTTAAGAAGGGGATATACATATGCGGGGTTCTCATCATCATCATCATCATGGTATGGCTAGCA
TGACTGGTGGACAGCAAATGGGTCGGGATCTGTACGACGATGACGATAAGGATCCGTCAGTGATAAAGAG
CGTCATGAAAATTAAGCTGCATATGGACGGCATCGTGAACGGTCACAAATTCATGATCACCGGTGAGGGG
GAAGGCAAGCCATTTGAGGGGACTCATACCATTATCCTGAAGGTGAAGGAAGGAGGACCACTGCCTTTCG
CATATGATATCCTCACTACAGCCTTTCAGTACGGCAATCGGGTCTTCACAAAATATCCCAAGGATATTCC
TGACTACTTCAAACAGTCATTCCCGGAGGGCTACAGTTGGGAGCGGTCCATGACCTTTGAGGATCAGGGC
GTGTGTACCGTGACCTCTGACATCAAACTGGAAGGAGACTATTTCACCTACGATATCAGGTTTCACGGAG
TCAATTTCCCCGCCGGCGGTCCCGTCATGCAGAAAAAGACTCTGCGGTGGGAACCAAGCACCGAGAACAT
GTACGTGCGAGACGGCGTGCTGGTAGGCGAGGTGGAGAGAACTCTGCTGCTGGAGGGCAATAAACATCAC
CGCTGTAACTTCAGAACAACTTACAAAGCAAAGAAAGAAGTAGTCCTGCCAGAATACCACTTTGTTGACC
ACCGGATAGAGATCTTGGGGCATGACAAGGACTATAACAATGTGGTTGTGTATGAAAACGCAGTGGCTCG
GCAACAGGCCTCTACCCTGCCAAGCAAGGCGAAGTAGGAATTCGAAGCTTGATCCGGCTGCTAACAAAGC
CCGAAAGGAAGCTGAGTTGGCTGCTGCCACCGCTGAGCAATAACTAGCATAACCCCTTGGGGCCTCTAAA
CGGGTCTTGAGGGGTTTTTTGCTGAAAGGAGGAACTATATCCGGATCTGGCGTAATAGCGAAGAGGCCCG
CACCGATCGCCCTTCCCAACAGTTGCGCAGCCTGAATGGCGAATGGG
[124 nt withheld, positions 3337-3460]
C
[66 nt withheld, positions 3462-3527]
