>Addgene plasmid #101634 | pRSM32 | depositor partial sequence | sequence record 191733 | Rosmarinus
TCAGTGATAAAGAGCGTCATGAAAATTAAGCTGCATATGGACGGCATCGTGAACGGTCACAAATTCATGA
TCACCGGTGAGGGGGAAGGCAAGCCATTTGAGGGGACTCATACCATTATCCTGAAGGTGAAGGAAGGAGG
ACCACTGCCTTTCGCATATGATATCCTCACTACAGCCTTTCAGTACGGCAATCGGGTCTTCACAAAATAT
CCCAAGGATATTCCTGACTACTTCAAACAGTCATTCCCGGAGGGCTACAGTTGGGAGCGGTCCATGACCT
TTGAGGATCAGGGCGTGTGTACCGTGACCTCTGACATCAAACTGGAAGGAGACTATTTCACCTACGATAT
CAGGTTTCACGGAGTCAATTTCCCCGCCGGCGGTCCCGTCATGCAGAAAAAGACTCTGCGGTGGGAACCA
AGCACCGAGAACATGTACGTGCGAGACGGCGTGCTGGTAGGCGAGGTGGAGAGAACTCTGCTGCTGGAGG
GCAATAAACATCACCGCTGTAACTTCAGAACAACTTACAAAGCAAAGAAAGAAGTAGTCCTGCCAGAATA
CCACTTTGTTGACCACCGGATAGAGATCTTGGGGCATGACAAGGACTATAACAATGTGGTTGTGTATGAA
AACGCAGTGGCTCGGCAACAGGCCTCTACCCTGCCAAGCAAGGCGAAG
