LOCUS       Exported 3527 bp ds-DNA circular SYN 13-MAY-2021
DEFINITION  Encodes the fluorescent protein Rosmarinus for constitutive
            expression in E. coli..
ACCESSION   .
VERSION     .
KEYWORDS    pRSM32
SOURCE      synthetic DNA construct
  ORGANISM  synthetic DNA construct
REFERENCE   1 (bases 1 to 3527)
  AUTHORS   Molina RS, Tran TM, Campbell RE, Lambert GG, Salih A, Shaner NC,
            Hughes TE, Drobizhev M
  TITLE     Blue-Shifted Green Fluorescent Protein Homologues Are Brighter than
            Enhanced Green Fluorescent Protein under Two-Photon Excitation.
  JOURNAL   J Phys Chem Lett. 2017 Jun 15;8(12):2548-2554. doi:
            10.1021/acs.jpclett.7b00960. Epub 2017 May 25.
  PUBMED    28530831
REFERENCE   2 (bases 1 to 3527)
  AUTHORS   .
  TITLE     Direct Submission
  JOURNAL   Exported May 13, 2021 from SnapGene Server 1.1.58
            http://www.snapgene.com
FEATURES             Location/Qualifiers
     source          1..3527
                     /organism="synthetic DNA construct"
                     /mol_type="other DNA"
     primer_bind     104..125
                     /label=F1ori-F
                     /note="F1 origin, forward primer"
     promoter        288..392
                     /gene="bla"
                     /label=AmpR promoter
     CDS             393..1187
                     /codon_start=1
                     /gene="aph(3')-II (or nptII)"
                     /product="aminoglycoside phosphotransferase from Tn5"
                     /label=NeoR/KanR
                     /note="confers resistance to neomycin, kanamycin, and G418
                     (Geneticin(R))"
                     /translation="MIEQDGLHAGSPAAWVERLFGYDWAQQTIGCSDAAVFRLSAQGRP
                     VLFVKTDLSGALNELQDEAARLSWLATTGVPCAAVLDVVTEAGRDWLLLGEVPGQDLLS
                     SHLAPAEKVSIMADAMRRLHTLDPATCPFDHQAKHRIERARTRMEAGLVDQDDLDEEHQ
                     GLAPAELFARLKASMPDGEDLVVTHGDACLPNIMVENGRFSGFIDCGRLGVADRYQDIA
                     LATRDIAEELGGEWADRFLVLYGIAAPDSQRIAFYRLLDEFF"
     primer_bind     complement(447..466)
                     /label=Neo-R
                     /note="Neomycin resistance gene, reverse primer"
     primer_bind     1057..1076
                     /label=Neo-F
                     /note="Neomycin resistance gene, forward primer"
     rep_origin      1358..1946
                     /direction=RIGHT
                     /label=ori
                     /note="high-copy-number ColE1/pMB1/pBR322/pUC origin of
                     replication"
     primer_bind     1847..1866
                     /label=pBR322ori-F
                     /note="pBR322 origin, forward primer"
     primer_bind     2100..2117
                     /label=L4440
                     /note="L4440 vector, forward primer"
     primer_bind     2202..2221
                     /label=T7
                     /note="T7 promoter, forward primer"
     promoter        2202..2220
                     /label=T7 promoter
                     /note="promoter for bacteriophage T7 RNA polymerase"
     RBS             2304..2326
                     /note="efficient ribosome binding site from bacteriophage
                     T7 gene 10 (Olins and Rangwala, 1989)"
     CDS             2346..2363
                     /codon_start=1
                     /product="6xHis affinity tag"
                     /label=6xHis
                     /translation="HHHHHH"
     CDS             2367..2399
                     /codon_start=1
                     /product="leader peptide from bacteriophage T7 gene 10"
                     /label=T7 tag (gene 10 leader)
                     /note="promotes efficient translation in E. coli"
                     /translation="MASMTGGQQMG"
     CDS             2403..2426
                     /codon_start=1
                     /product="Xpress(TM) epitope tag, including an enterokinase
                     recognition and cleavage site"
                     /label=Xpress(TM) tag
                     /translation="DLYDDDDK"
     primer_bind     complement(3176..3194)
                     /label=T7 Term
                     /note="T7 terminator, reverse primer"
     terminator      3190..3237
                     /label=T7 terminator
                     /note="transcription terminator for bacteriophage T7 RNA
                     polymerase"
     rep_origin      3334..262
                     /direction=RIGHT
                     /label=f1 ori
                     /note="f1 bacteriophage origin of replication; arrow
                     indicates direction of (+) strand synthesis"
     primer_bind     complement(3421..3440)
                     /label=F1ori-R
                     /note="F1 origin, reverse primer"
ORIGIN
        1 nnnnnnnnnn nnnnnnnnnn nnannnnnnn nnnnnnnnnn nnnnnnnnnn nnnnnnnnnn
       61 nnnnnnnnnn nncctttgac gttggagtcc acgttcttta atagtggact cttgttccaa
      121 actggaacaa cactcaaccc tatctcggtc tattcttttg atttataagg gattttgccg
      181 atttcggcct attggttaaa aaatgagctg atttaacaaa aatttaacgc gaattttaac
      241 aaaatattaa cgcttacaat ttaggtggca cttttcgggg aaatgtgcgc ggaaccccta
      301 tttgtttatt tttctaaata cattcaaata tgtatccgct catgagacaa taaccctgat
      361 aaatgcttca ataatattga aaaaggaaga gtatgattga acaagatgga ttgcacgcag
      421 gttctccggc cgcttgggtg gagaggctat tcggctatga ctgggcacaa cagacaatcg
      481 gctgctctga tgccgccgtg ttccggctgt cagcgcaggg gcgcccggtt ctttttgtca
      541 agaccgacct gtccggtgcc ctgaatgaac tgcaagacga ggcagcgcgg ctatcgtggc
      601 tggccacgac gggcgttcct tgcgcagctg tgctcgacgt tgtcactgaa gcgggaaggg
      661 actggctgct attgggcgaa gtgccggggc aggatctcct gtcatctcac cttgctcctg
      721 ccgagaaagt atccatcatg gctgatgcaa tgcggcggct gcatacgctt gatccggcta
      781 cctgcccatt cgaccaccaa gcgaaacatc gcatcgagcg agcacgtact cggatggaag
      841 ccggtcttgt cgatcaggat gatctggacg aagagcatca ggggctcgcg ccagccgaac
      901 tgttcgccag gctcaaggcg agcatgcccg acggcgagga tctcgtcgtg acccatggcg
      961 atgcctgctt gccgaatatc atggtggaaa atggccgctt ttctggattc atcgactgtg
     1021 gccggctggg tgtggcggac cgctatcagg acatagcgtt ggctacccgt gatattgctg
     1081 aagagcttgg cggcgaatgg gctgaccgct tcctcgtgct ttacggtatc gccgctcccg
     1141 attcgcagcg catcgccttc tatcgccttc ttgacgagtt cttctgactg tcagaccaag
     1201 tttactcata tatactttag attgatttaa aacttcattt ttaatttaaa aggatctagg
     1261 tgaagatcct ttttgataat ctcatgacca aaatccctta acgtgagttt tcgttccact
     1321 gagcgtcaga ccccgtagaa aagatcaaag gatcttcttg agatcctttt tttctgcgcg
     1381 taatctgctg cttgcaaaca aaaaaaccac cgctaccagc ggtggtttgt ttgccggatc
     1441 aagagctacc aactcttttt ccgaaggtaa ctggcttcag cagagcgcag ataccaaata
     1501 ctgttcttct agtgtagccg tagttaggcc accacttcaa gaactctgta gcaccgccta
     1561 catacctcgc tctgctaatc ctgttaccag tggctgctgc cagtggcgat aagtcgtgtc
     1621 ttaccgggtt ggactcaaga cgatagttac cggataaggc gcagcggtcg ggctgaacgg
     1681 ggggttcgtg cacacagccc agcttggagc gaacgaccta caccgaactg agatacctac
     1741 agcgtgagct atgagaaagc gccacgcttc ccgaagggag aaaggcggac aggtatccgg
     1801 taagcggcag ggtcggaaca ggagagcgca cgagggagct tccaggggga aacgcctggt
     1861 atctttatag tcctgtcggg tttcgccacc tctgacttga gcgtcgattt ttgtgatgct
     1921 cgtcaggggg gcggagccta tggaaaaacg ccagcaacgc ggccttttta cggttcctgg
     1981 ccttttgctg gccttttgct cacatgttct ttcctgcgtt atcccctgat tctgtggata
     2041 accgtattac cgcctttgag tgagctgata ccgctcgccg cagccgaacg accgagcgca
     2101 gcgagtcagt gagcgaggaa gcggaagagc gcccaatacg caaaccgcct ctccccgcgc
     2161 gttggccgat tcattaatgc aggatctcga tcccgcgaaa ttaatacgac tcactatagg
     2221 gagaccacaa cggtttccct ctagaatcac cgagtttatt cttgacacct gatgcgatga
     2281 atgatataat aggaaagtac tgttttgttt aactttaaga aggagatata catatgcggg
     2341 gttctcatca tcatcatcat catggtatgg ctagcatgac tggtggacag caaatgggtc
     2401 gggatctgta cgacgatgac gataaggatc cgtcagtgat aaagagcgtc atgaaaatta
     2461 agctgcatat ggacggcatc gtgaacggtc acaaattcat gatcaccggt gagggggaag
     2521 gcaagccatt tgaggggact cataccatta tcctgaaggt gaaggaagga ggaccactgc
     2581 ctttcgcata tgatatcctc actacagcct ttcagtacgg caatcgggtc ttcacaaaat
     2641 atcccaagga tattcctgac tacttcaaac agtcattccc ggagggctac agttgggagc
     2701 ggtccatgac ctttgaggat cagggcgtgt gtaccgtgac ctctgacatc aaactggaag
     2761 gagactattt cacctacgat atcaggtttc acggagtcaa tttccccgcc ggcggtcccg
     2821 tcatgcagaa aaagactctg cggtgggaac caagcaccga gaacatgtac gtgcgagacg
     2881 gcgtgctggt aggcgaggtg gagagaactc tgctgctgga gggcaataaa catcaccgct
     2941 gtaacttcag aacaacttac aaagcaaaga aagaagtagt cctgccagaa taccactttg
     3001 ttgaccaccg gatagagatc ttggggcatg acaaggacta taacaatgtg gttgtgtatg
     3061 aaaacgcagt ggctcggcaa caggcctcta ccctgccaag caaggcgaag taggaattcg
     3121 aagcttgatc cggctgctaa caaagcccga aaggaagctg agttggctgc tgccaccgct
     3181 gagcaataac tagcataacc ccttggggcc tctaaacggg tcttgagggg ttttttgctg
     3241 aaaggaggaa ctatatccgg atctggcgta atagcgaaga ggccagcacc gatcgccctt
     3301 cccaacagtt gcgcagcctg aatggcgaat gggnnnnnnn nnnnnnnnnn nnnnnnnnnn
     3361 nnnnnnnnnn nnnnnnnnnn nnnnnnnnnn nnnnnnnnnn nnnnnnnnnn nnnnnnnnnn
     3421 nnnnnnnnnn nnnnnnnnnn nnnnnnnnnn nnnnnnncnn nnnnnnnnnn nnnnnnnnnn
     3481 nnnnnnnnnn nnnnnnnnnn nnnnnnnnnn nnnnnnnnnn nnnnnnn
//
